Addgene plasmid #12763: DCT.VV.Orf75
Purpose: This plasmid was designed for screening purposes and may contain discrepancies relative to the current canonical GenBank version of the gene.
Depositing lab: Jack Bennink & Jon Yewdell. Depositing organization: National Institute of Allergy and Infectious Diseases (NIAID). Publication: Identification of poxvirus CD8+ T cell determinants to enable rational design and characterization of smallpox vaccines. Tscharke DC, Karupiah G, Zhou J, Palmore T, Irvine KR, Haeryfar SM, Williams S, Sidney J, Sette A, Bennink JR, Yewdell JW. J Exp Med. 2005 January 3; 201(1): 95–104. 10.1084/jem.20041912 PubMed 15623576.
Backbone
  Vector backbone: pcDNA 3.1D V5-His-TOPO
  Backbone manufacturer: Invitrogen
  Backbone size w/o insert (bp): 5514
  Vector type: Mammalian Expression
  Selectable markers: Neomycin (select with G418)
Growth in bacteria
  Bacterial resistance: Ampicillin, 100 μg/mL
  Growth temperature: 37°C
  Growth strain: DH5alpha
  Copy number: High Copy
Gene/Insert
  Gene/Insert name: VV.Orf75 (alt name: VV_WR_160)
  Species: Vaccinia Virus
  Insert size (bp): 792
  Cloning method: Restriction Enzyme; 5′ cloning site BamHI (not destroyed); 3′ cloning site BamHI (not destroyed)
  Sequencing primers: 5′ Universal T7
Terms and licenses: Academic/Nonprofit Terms; Industry Terms: Not Available to Industry
Depositor comments: Please see the Vaccinia kit page ( https://www.addgene.org/vvorf/ ) for more information. The kit page contains the supplemental VVOrfData spreadsheet, which includes important information about this plasmid. The plasmid and insert names provided here relate only to this library. The name of the ORF (if present) in VACV strain Copenhagen and the name of the ORF (if annotated) in VACV strain WR sequence can be found in VVOrfData spreadsheet. Please note that the amino acid sequence given for each ORF in the spreadsheet may contain some errors. Additionally, changes from the expected sequence may be present in these plasmids. Please see Addgene's quality control sequence and sequencing notes in the VVOrfData spreadsheet before ordering this plasmid.
How to cite: DCT.VV.Orf75 was a gift from Jack Bennink & Jon Yewdell (Addgene plasmid # 12763 ; http://n2t.net/addgene:12763 ; RRID:Addgene_12763)
