[The description below was written by a language model from this plasmid's Addgene catalogue record.]
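Description:
DCT.VV.Orf75 is a mammalian expression plasmid built on the commercial pcDNA 3.1D V5-His-TOPO backbone (about 5.5 kb without insert) and carrying a 792 bp open reading frame from vaccinia virus, designated VV.Orf75 within its library and also recorded as VV_WR_160. The insert is recorded as flanked by BamHI sites at both ends, both of which remain intact. The plasmid is maintained at high copy in E. coli under ampicillin selection, and a neomycin resistance marker allows G418 selection of transfected mammalian cells. No feature table is supplied, so the promoter and tag arrangement are not stated explicitly. Vectors of this family normally drive the insert from the CMV immediate-early promoter, with an upstream T7 promoter (consistent with the listed T7 sequencing primer) and downstream V5 and polyhistidine epitopes. Whether the viral ORF is in frame with those tags cannot be determined from the record.

The construct is one member of a library of vaccinia ORF expression plasmids assembled for screening, associated with work identifying poxvirus CD8+ T cell determinants to support the design and characterisation of smallpox vaccines. In that context, individual viral ORFs are expressed in mammalian cells so that the antigens recognised by virus-specific T cells can be mapped. The record cautions that the plasmid was made for screening and may differ from the canonical gene sequence. It also notes that the plasmid and insert names apply only within this library, with the corresponding Copenhagen and WR strain ORF names given in an accompanying data spreadsheet. The function of the encoded viral protein is not described.
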