>Addgene plasmid #12763 | DCT.VV.Orf75 | addgene partial sequence | sequence record 19158 | T7 5'-TAATACGACTCACTATAGGG-3'
CGAGCTCGGATCCAGTACCCTTCACCGAATTCCAGCTGACCACCATGGAGATATTCCCTGTATTCGGCAT
TTCTAAAATTAGCAATTTTATTGCTAATAATGACTGTAGATATTATATAGATACAGAACATCAAAAAATT
ATATCTGATGAGATCAATAGACAGATGGATGAAACGGTACTTCTTACCAACATCTTAAGCGTAGAAGTTG
TAAATGACAATGAGATGTACCATCTTATTCCCCATAGACTATCGACTATTATACTCTGTATTAGTTCTGT
CGGAGGATGTGTTATCTCTATAGATAATGACATCAATGACAAAAATATTCTAACATTTCCCATTGATCAT
GCTGTAATCATATCCCCACTGAGTAAATGTGTCGTAGTTAGCAAGGGTCCTACAACCATATTGGTTGTTA
AAGCGGATATACCCAGCAAACGATTGGTAACATCGTTTACAAACGACATACTGTATGTAAACAATCTGTC
ACTGATTAATTATTTGCCGTTGTCTGTATTCATTATTAGACGAGTCACCGACTATTTGGATAGACACATA
TGCGATCAGATATTTGCGAATAATAAGTGGTATTCCATTATAACCATCGACGATAAGCAATATCCTATTC
CATCAAACTGTTATAGGTATGTCCTCTGCCAAGTACATAAATTCTAGCATCGAGCAAGATACTTT
